Addgene plasmid #19465: pcDNA5/FRT/TO DNAJA2
Depositing lab: Harm Kampinga. Depositing organization: University Medical Center Groningen. Publication: Computational analysis of the human HSPH/HSPA/DNAJ family and cloning of a human HSPH/HSPA/DNAJ expression library. Hageman J, Kampinga HH. Cell Stress Chaperones. 2009 Jan;14(1):1-21. doi: 10.1007/s12192-008-0060-2. Epub 2008 Aug 7. PubMed 18686016.
Backbone
  Vector backbone: pcDNA5/FRT/TO
  Backbone manufacturer: Invitrogen
  Backbone size w/o insert (bp): 5137
  Vector type: Mammalian Expression
  Selectable markers: Hygromycin
Growth in bacteria
  Bacterial resistance: Ampicillin, 100 μg/mL
  Growth temperature: 37°C
  Growth strain: DH5alpha
  Copy number: High Copy
Gene/Insert
  Gene/Insert name: DnaJ subfamily A member 2 (alt name: DNAJA2, DNJ3, mDj3, HIRIP4)
  Species: H. sapiens (human)
  Insert size (bp): 1238
  Entrez Gene: DNAJA2 (a.k.a. CPR3, DJ3, DJA2, DNAJ, DNJ3, HIRIP4, PRO3015, RDJ2)
  Cloning method: Restriction Enzyme; 5′ cloning site BamHI (not destroyed); 3′ cloning site NotI (not destroyed)
  Sequencing primers: 5′ LNCX; 3′ BGH-rev
Terms and licenses: Academic/Nonprofit Terms; Industry Terms: Not Available to Industry
Depositor comments: Family: HSP40 Disclaimer: For cloning the various HSP genes, the Stratagene reference RNA for cDNA synthesis was used and genes were amplified from this mixture that originates from 10 different cell lines from different somatic origin and ultimately coming from 10 different individuals. This strategy was used to maximize the chance for the presence of individual HSP transcripts. Users must be aware that this mixture thus represents 20 complete haploid genomes, meaning that for each individual gene there might be polymorphisms that could potentially have functional consequences. The library was sequence verified only for the presence of the correct gene.
How to cite: pcDNA5/FRT/TO DNAJA2 was a gift from Harm Kampinga (Addgene plasmid # 19465 ; http://n2t.net/addgene:19465 ; RRID:Addgene_19465)
