[The description below was written by a language model from this plasmid's Addgene catalogue record.]
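Description:
pcDNA5/FRT/TO DNAJA2 is a mammalian expression plasmid carrying the human DNAJA2 cDNA (DnaJ subfamily A member 2, also known as DNJ3 or HIRIP4), a member of the HSP40 family of co-chaperones. The roughly 1.2 kb insert was cloned between BamHI and NotI sites, both retained, in the commercial pcDNA5/FRT/TO backbone of about 5.1 kb. The plasmid is maintained in E. coli at high copy under ampicillin selection, and hygromycin is the selectable marker in mammalian cells. No epitope tag or reporter fusion is recorded, and no feature table accompanies the entry, so individual elements can only be inferred from the named backbone.

As generally known for pcDNA5/FRT/TO, expression is driven by a CMV promoter containing tetracycline operator sites, so transcription is repressed in cells expressing the Tet repressor and induced by adding tetracycline or doxycycline. A BGH polyadenylation signal follows the cloning site, consistent with the BGH reverse sequencing primer listed. The backbone also carries an FRT site next to a hygromycin resistance gene that lacks its own promoter and start codon. Flp-mediated recombination into a host line with a matching genomic FRT site activates this gene, yielding isogenic, single-copy stable lines. The plasmid can also be used for transient transfection.

The construct belongs to a library of human HSPH/HSPA/DNAJ expression clones for studying chaperone function. The genes were amplified from a reference RNA pooled from ten cell lines of different individuals, and clones were sequence verified only for the presence of the correct gene. The insert may therefore carry polymorphisms with possible functional consequences.
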