>Addgene plasmid #19465 | pcDNA5/FRT/TO DNAJA2 | depositor partial sequence | sequence record 9101 | Author sequence
GACGGATCGGGAGATCTCCCGATCCCCTATGGTGCACTCTCAGTACAATCTGCTCTGATGCCGCATAGTT
AAGCCAGTATCTGCTCCCTGCTTGTGTGTTGGAGGTCGCTGAGTAGTGCGCGAGCAAAATTTAAGCTACA
ACAAGGCAAGGCTTGACCGACAATTGCATGAAGAATCTGCTTAGGGTTAGGCGTTTTGCGCTGCTTCGCG
ATGTACGGGCCAGATATACGCGTTGACATTGATTATTGACTAGTTATTAATAGTAATCAATTACGGGGTC
ATTAGTTCATAGCCCATATATGGAGTTCCGCGTTACATAACTTACGGTAAATGGCCCGCCTGGCTGACCG
CCCAACGACCCCCGCCCATTGACGTCAATAATGACGTATGTTCCCATAGTAACGCCAATAGGGACTTTCC
ATTGACGTCAATGGGTGGAGTATTTACGGTAAACTGCCCACTTGGCAGTACATCAAGTGTATCATATGCC
AAGTACGCCCCCTATTGACGTCAATGACGGTAAATGGCCCGCCTGGCATTATGCCCAGTACATGACCTTA
TGGGACTTTCCTACTTGGCAGTACATCTACGTATTAGTCATCGCTATTACCATGGTGATGCGGTTTTGGC
AGTACATCAATGGGCGTGGATAGCGGTTTGACTCACGGGGATTTCCAAGTCTCCACCCCATTGACGTCAA
TGGGAGTTTGTTTTGGCACCAAAATCAACGGGACTTTCCAAAATGTCGTAACAACTCCGCCCCATTGACG
CAAATGGGCGGTAGGCGTGTACGGTGGGAGGTCTATATAAGCAGAGCTCTCCCTATCAGTGATAGAGATC
TCCCTATCAGTGATAGAGATCGTCGACGAGCTCGTTTAGTGAACCGTCAGATCGCCTGGAGACGCCATCC
ACGCTGTTTTGACCTCCATAGAAGACACCGGGACCGATCCAGCCTCCGGACTCTAGCGTTTAAACTTAAG
CTTGGTACCGAGCTCGGATCCACCATGGCTAACGTGGCTGACACGAAGCTGTACGACATCCTGGGCGTCC
CGCCCGGCGCCAGCGAGAACGAGCTGAAGAAGGCATACAGAAAGTTAGCCAAGGAATATCATCCTGATAA
GAATCCAAATGCAGGAGACAAATTTAAAGAAATAAGTTTTGCATATGAAGTACTATCAAATCCTGAGAAG
CGTGAGTTATATGACAGATACGGAGAGCAAGGTCTTCGGGAAGGCAGCGGCGGAGGTGGTGGCATGGATG
ATATTTTCTCTCACATTTTTGGTGGGGGATTGTTCGGCTTCATGGGCAATCAGAGTAGAAGTCGAAATGG
CAGAAGAAGAGGAGAGGACATGATGCATCCACTCAAAGTATCTTTAGAAGATCTGTATAATGGCAAGACA
ACCAAACTACAACTTAGCAAGAATGTGCTCTGTAGTGCATGCAGTGGCCAAGGCGGAAAGTCTGGAGCTG
TCCAAAAGTGTAGTGCTTGTCGAGGTCGAGGTGTGCGCATCATGATCAGACAGCTGGCTCCAGGGATGGT
ACAACAGATGCAGTCTGTGTGCTCTGATTGTAATGGAGAAGGAGAGGTAATTAATGAAAAAGACCGCTGT
AAAAAATGTGAAGGGAAGAAGGTGATTAAAGAAGTCAAGATTCTTGAAGTCCACGTAGACAAAGGCATGA
AACATGGACAGAGAATTACATTCACTGGGGAAGCAGACCAGGCCCCAGGAGTGGAACCCGGAGACATTGT
TCTTTTGCTACAGGAGAAAGAACATGAGGTATTTCAGAGAGATGGGAATGATTTGCACATGACATATAAA
ATAGGACTTGTTGAAGCTCTATGTGGATTTCAGTTCACATTTAAGCACCTTGATGGACGTCAGATTGTGG
TGAAATACCCCCCTGGCAAAGTAATTGAACCAGGGTGTGTTCGTGTAGTTCGAGGTGAAGGGATGCCGCA
GTATCGTAATCCCTTTGAAAAAGGTGATCTTTACATAAAGTTTGATGTGCAGTTTCCTGAAAACAACTGG
ATCAACCCAGACAAGCTTTCTGAACTAGAAGATCTTCTGCCATCTAGACCGGAAGTTCCTAACATAATTG
GAGAAACAGAGGAGGTAGAGCTTCAGGAATTTGATAGCACTCGAGGCTCAGGAGGTGGTCAGAGGCGTGA
AGCCTATAATGATAGCTCTGATGAAGAAAGCAGCAGCCATCATGGACCTGGAGTGCAGTGTGCCCATCAG
TAAGCGGCCGCTCGAGTCTAGAGGGCCCGTTTAAACCCGCTGATCAGCCTCGACTGTGCCTTCTAGTTGC
CAGCCATCTGTTGTTTGCCCCTCCCCCGTGCCTTCCTTGACCCTGGAAGGTGCCACTCCCACTGTCCTTT
CCTAATAAAATGAGGAAATTGCATCGCATTGTCTGAGTAGGTGTCATTCTATTCTGGGGGGTGGGGTGGG
GCAGGACAGCAAGGGGGAGGATTGGGAAGACAATAGCAGGCATGCTGGGGATGCGGTGGGCTCTATGGCT
TCTGAGGCGGAAAGAACCAGCTGGGGCTCTAGGGGGTATCCCC
[124 nt withheld, positions 2564-2687]
C
[91 nt withheld, positions 2689-2779]
AGGGTGATGGTTCACGTACCTAGAAGTTCCTATTCCGAAGTTCCTATTCTCTAGAAAGTATAGGAACTTC
CTTGGCCAAAAAGCCTGAACTCACCGCGACGTCTGTCGAGAAGTTTCTGATCGAAAAGTTCGACAGCGTC
TCCGACCTGATGCAGCTCTCGGAGGGCGAAGAATCTCGTGCTTTCAGCTTCGATGTAGGAGGGCGTGGAT
ATGTCCTGCGGGTAAATAGCTGCGCCGATGGTTTCTACAAAGATCGTTATGTTTATCGGCACTTTGCATC
GGCCGCGCTCCCGATTCCGGAAGTGCTTGACATTGGGGAATTCAGCGAGAGCCTGACCTATTGCATCTCC
CGCCGTGCACAGGGTGTCACGTTGCAAGACCTGCCTGAAACCGAACTGCCCGCTGTTCTGCAGCCGGTCG
CGGAGGCCATGGATGCGATCGCTGCGGCCGATCTTAGCCAGACGAGCGGGTTCGGCCCATTCGGACCGCA
AGGAATCGGTCAATACACTACATGGCGTGATTTCATATGCGCGATTGCTGATCCCCATGTGTATCACTGG
CAAACTGTGATGGACGACACCGTCAGTGCGTCCGTCGCGCAGGCTCTCGATGAGCTGATGCTTTGGGCCG
AGGACTGCCCCGAAGTCCGGCACCTCGTGCACGCGGATTTCGGCTCCAACAATGTCCTGACGGACAATGG
CCGCATAACAGCGGTCATTGACTGGAGCGAGGCGATGTTCGGGGATTCCCAATACGAGGTCGCCAACATC
TTCTTCTGGAGGCCGTGGTTGGCTTGTATGGAGCAGCAGACGCGCTACTTCGAGCGGAGGCATCCGGAGC
TTGCAGGATCGCCGCGGCTCCGGGCGTATATGCTCCGCATTGGTCTTGACCAACTCTATCAGAGCTTGGT
TGACGGCAATTTCGATGATGCAGCTTGGGCGCAGGGTCGATGCGACGCAATCGTCCGATCCGGAGCCGGG
ACTGTCGGGCGTACACAAATCGCCCGCAGAAGCGCGGCCGTCTGGACCGATGGCTGTGTAGAAGTACTCG
CCGATAGTGGAAACCGACGCCCCAGCACTCGTCCGAGGGCAAAGGAATAGCACGTACTACGAGATTTCGA
TTCCACCGCCGCCTTCTATGAAAGGTTGGGCTTCGGAATCGTTTTCCGGGACGCCGGCTGGATGATCCTC
CAGCGCGGGGATCTCATGCTGGAGTTCTTCGCCCACCCCAACTTGTTTATTGCAGCTTATAATGGTTACA
AATAAAGCAATAGCATCACAAATTTCACAAATAAAGCATTTTTTTCACTGCATTCTAGTTGTGGTTTGTC
CAAACTCATCAATGTATCTTATCATGTCTGTATACCGTCGACCTCTAGCTAGAGCTTGGCGTAATCATGG
TCATAGCTGTTTCCTGTGTGAAATTGTTATCCGCTCACAATTCCACACAACATACGAGCCGGAAGCATAA
AGTGTAAAGCCTGGGGTGCCTAATGAGTGAGCTAACTCACATTAATTGCGTTGCGCTCACTGCCCGCTTT
CCAGTCGGGAAACCTGTCGTGCCAGCTGCATTAATGAATCGGCCAACGCGCGGGGAGAGGCGGTTTGCGT
ATTGGGCGCTCTTCCGCTTCCTCGCTCACTGACTCGCTGCGCTCGGTCGTTCGGCTGCGGCGAGCGGTAT
CAGCTCACTCAAAGGCGGTAATACGGTTATCCACAGAATCAGGGGATAACGCAGGAAAGAACATGTGAGC
AAAAGGCCAGCAAAAGGCCAGGAACCGTAAAAAGGCCGCGTTGCTGGCGTTTTTCCATAGGCTCCGCCCC
CCTGACGAGCATCACAAAAATCGACGCTCAAGTCAGAGGTGGCGAAACCCGACAGGACTATAAAGATACC
AGGCGTTTCCCCCTGGAAGCTCCCTCGTGCGCTCTCCTGTTCCGACCCTGCCGCTTACCGGATACCTGTC
CGCCTTTCTCCCTTCGGGAAGCGTGGCGCTTTCTCATAGCTCACGCTGTAGGTATCTCAGTTCGGTGTAG
GTCGTTCGCTCCAAGCTGGGCTGTGTGCACGAACCCCCCGTTCAGCCCGACCGCTGCGCCTTATCCGGTA
ACTATCGTCTTGAGTCCAACCCGGTAAGACACGACTTATCGCCACTGGCAGCAGCCACTGGTAACAGGAT
TAGCAGAGCGAGGTATGTAGGCGGTGCTACAGAGTTCTTGAAGTGGTGGCCTAACTACGGCTACACTAGA
AGAACAGTATTTGGTATCTGCGCTCTGCTGAAGCCAGTTACCTTCGGAAAAAGAGTTGGTAGCTCTTGAT
CCGGCAAACAAACCACCGCTGGTAGCGGTGGTTTTTTTGTTTGCAAGCAGCAGATTACGCGCAGAAAAAA
AGGATCTCAAGAAGATCCTTTGATCTTTTCTACGGGGTCTGACGCTCAGTGGAACGAAAACTCACGTTAA
GGGATTTTGGTCATGAGATTATCAAAAAGGATCTTCACCTAGATCCTTTTAAATTAAAAATGAAGTTTTA
AATCAATCTAAAGTATATATGAGTAAACTTGGTCTGACAGTTACCAATGCTTAATCAGTGAGGCACCTAT
CTCAGCGATCTGTCTATTTCGTTCATCCATAGTTGCCTGACTCCCCGTCGTGTAGATAACTACGATACGG
GAGGGCTTACCATCTGGCCCCAGTGCTGCAATGATACCGCGAGACCCACGCTCACCGGCTCCAGATTTAT
CAGCAATAAACCAGCCAGCCGGAAGGGCCGAGCGCAGAAGTGGTCCTGCAACTTTATCCGCCTCCATCCA
GTCTATTAATTGTTGCCGGGAAGCTAGAGTAAGTAGTTCGCCAGTTAATAGTTTGCGCAACGTTGTTGCC
ATTGCTACAGGCATCGTGGTGTCACGCTCGTCGTTTGGTATGGCTTCATTCAGCTCCGGTTCCCAACGAT
CAAGGCGAGTTACATGATCCCCCATGTTGTGCAAAAAAGCGGTTAGCTCCTTCGGTCCTCCGATCGTTGT
CAGAAGTAAGTTGGCCGCAGTGTTATCACTCATGGTTATGGCAGCACTGCATAATTCTCTTACTGTCATG
CCATCCGTAAGATGCTTTTCTGTGACTGGTGAGTACTCAACCAAGTCATTCTGAGAATAGTGTATGCGGC
GACCGAGTTGCTCTTGCCCGGCGTCAATACGGGATAATACCGCGCCACATAGCAGAACTTTAAAAGTGCT
CATCATTGGAAAACGTTCTTCGGGGCGAAAACTCTCAAGGATCTTACCGCTGTTGAGATCCAGTTCGATG
TAACCCACTCGTGCACCCAACTGATCTTCAGCATCTTTTACTTTCACCAGCGTTTCTGGGTGAGCAAAAA
CAGGAAGGCAAAATGCCGCAAAAAAGGGAATAAGGGCGACACGGAAATGTTGAATACTCATACTCTTCCT
TTTTCAATATTATTGAAGCATTTATCAGGGTTATTGTCTCATGAGCGGATACATATTTGAATGTATTTAG
AAAAATAAACAAATAGGGGTTCCGCGCACATTTCCCCGAAAAGTGCCACCTGACGTC
