>Addgene plasmid #19465 | pcDNA5/FRT/TO DNAJA2 | addgene partial sequence | sequence record 25242 | 19465 with LNCX
CTGTTTTGACCTCCNTAGAAGACACCGGGACCGATCCAGCCTCCGGACTCTAGCGTTTAAACTTAAGCTT
GGTACCGAGCTCGGATCCACCATGGCTAACGTGGCTGACACGAAGCTGTACGACATCCTGGGCGTCCCGC
CCGGCGCCAGCGAGAACGAGCTGAAGAAGGCATACAGAAAGTTAGCCAAGGAATATCATCCTGATAAGAA
TCCAAATGCAGGAGACAAATTTAAAGAAATAAGTTTTGCATATGAAGTACTATCAAATCCTGAGAAGCGT
GAGTTATATGACAGATACGGAGAGCAAGGTCTTCGGGAAGGCAGCGGCGGAGGTGGTGGCATGGATGATA
TTTTCTCTCACATTTTTGGTGGGGGATTGTTCGGCTTCATGGGCAATCAGAGTAGAAGTCGAAATGGCAG
AAGAAGAGGAGAGGACATGATGCATCCACTCAAAGTATCTTTAGAAGATCTGTGTAATGGCAAGACAACC
AAACTACAACTTAGCAAGAATGTGCTCTGTAGTGCATGCAGTGGCCAAGGCGGAAAGTCTGGAGCTGTCC
AAAAGTGTAGTGCTTGTCGAGGTCGAGGTGTGCGCATCATGATCAGACAGCTGGCTCCAGGGATGGTACA
